>Addgene plasmid #152529 | pGBW-m4134305 | depositor full sequence | sequence record 295541 | Full Sequence
CACCATGAATAACGAGTTAAGCCCAGTAGCGCTTCGCCAGATGAGTTGCGCCGCAGGTACAACCCAAACT
GCTTGTACGGATGACAACGCCCTCGCTTACTATAATACCACAAAGGGAGGCCGATTCGTTCTGGCCCTGT
TGTCGGATCTGCAAGACTTGAAATGGGCACGTTTTCCCAAGTCCGACGGGACTGGCACCATTTACACAGA
ACTAGAGCCGCCATGCAGGTTCGTGACTGATACCCCTAAAGGACCCAAGGTCAAATATCTGTATTTTATC
AAGGGGCTTAACAATCTCAATAGAGGCATGGTGTTAGGATCTCTAGCCGCAACGGTGCGGCTGCAAGAAA
ACCTTTACTTTCAGTCGAAAGAAACCGCGGCAGCTAAGTTCGAGAGGCAGCACATGGACAGTTAAGGATC
CGCAGGCCTCTGCTAGCTTGACTGACTGAGATACAGCGTACCTTCAGCTCACAGACATGATAAGATACAT
TGATGAGTTTGGACAAACCACAACTAGAATGCAGTGAAAAAAATGCTTTATTTGTGAAATTTGTGATGCT
ATTGCTTTATTTGTAACCATTATAAGCTGCAATAAACAAGTTAACAACAACAATTGCATTCATTTTATGT
TTCAGGTTCAGGGGGAGGTGTGGGAGGTTTTTTAAAGCAAGTAAAACCTCTACAAATGTGGTATTGGCCC
ATCTCTATCGGTATCGTAGCATAACCCCTTGGGGCCTCTAAACGGGTCTTGAGGGGTTTTTTGTGCCCCT
CGGGCCGGATTGCTATCTACCGGCATTGGCGCAGAAAAAAATGCCTGATGCGACGCTGCGCGTCTTATAC
TCCCACATATGCCAGATTCAGCAACGGATACGGCTTCCCCAACTTGCCCACTTCCATACGTGTCCTCCTT
ACCAGAAATTTATCCTTAAGGTCGTCAGCTATCCTGCAGGCGATCTCTCGATTTCGATCAAGACATTCCT
TTAATGGTCTTTTCTGGACACCACTAGGGGTCAGAAGTAGTTCATCAAACTTTCTTCCCTCCCTAATCTC
ATTGGTTACCTTGGGCTATCGAAACTTAATTAACCAGTCAAGTCAGCTACTTGGCGAGATCGACTTGTCT
GGGTTTCGACTACGCTCAGAATTGCGTCAGTCAAGTTCGATCTGGTCCTTGCTATTGCACCCGTTCTCCG
ATTACGAGTTTCATTTAAATCATGTGAGCAAAAGGCCAGCAAAAGGCCAGGAACCGTAAAAAGGCCGCGT
TGCTGGCGTTTTTCCATAGGCTCCGCCCCCCTGACGAGCATCACAAAAATCGACGCTCAAGTCAGAGGTG
GCGAAACCCGACAGGACTATAAAGATACCAGGCGTTTCCCCCTGGAAGCTCCCTCGTGCGCTCTCCTGTT
CCGACCCTGCCGCTTACCGGATACCTGTCCGCCTTTCTCCCTTCGGGAAGCGTGGCGCTTTCTCATAGCT
CACGCTGTAGGTATCTCAGTTCGGTGTAGGTCGTTCGCTCCAAGCTGGGCTGTGTGCACGAACCCCCCGT
TCAGCCCGACCGCTGCGCCTTATCCGGTAACTATCGTCTTGAGTCCAACCCGGTAAGACACGACTTATCG
CCACTGGCAGCAGCCACTGGTAACAGGATTAGCAGAGCGAGGTATGTAGGCGGTGCTACAGAGTTCTTGA
AGTGGTGGCCTAACTACGGCTACACTAGAAGAACAGTATTTGGTATCTGCGCTCTGCTGAAGCCAGTTAC
CTTCGGAAAAAGAGTTGGTAGCTCTTGATCCGGCAAACAAACCACCGCTGGTAGCGGTGGTTTTTTTGTT
TGCAAGCAGCAGATTACGCGCAGAAAAAAAGGATCTCAAGAAGATCCTTTGATCTTTTCTACGGGGTCTG
ACGCTCAGTGGAACGAAAACTCACGTTAAGGGATTTTGGTCATGAGATTATCAAAAAGGATCTTCACCTA
GATCCTTTTAAATTAAAAATGAAGTTTTAAATCAATCTAAAGTATATATGAGTAAACTTGGTCTGACAGT
TACCAATGCTTAATCAGTGAGGCACCTATCTCAGCGATCTGTCTATTTCGTTCATCCATAGTTGCATTTA
AATTTCCGAACTCTCCAAGGCCCTCGTCGGAAAATCTTCAAACCTTTCGTCCGATCCATCTTGCAGGCTA
CCTCTCGAACGAACTATCGCAAGTCTCTTGGCCGGCCTTGCGCCTTGGCTATTGCTTGGCAGCGCCTATC
GCCAGGTATTACTCCAATCCCGAATATCCGAGATCGGGATCACCCGAGAGAAGTTCAACCTACATCCTCA
ATCCCGATCTATCCGAGATCCGAGGAATATCGAAATCGGGGCGCGCCTGGCCTCCGCGCCGGGTTTTGGC
GCCTCCCGCGGGCGCCCCCCTCGTCACGGCGAGCGCTGCCACGTCAGACGAAGGGCGCAGGAGCGTCCTG
ATCCTTCCGCCCGGACGCTCAGGACAGCGGCCCGCTGCTCATAAGACTCGGCCTTAGAACCCCAGTATCA
GCAGAAGGACATTTTAGGACGGGACTTGGGTGACTCTAGGGCACTGGTTTTCTTTCCAGAGAGCGGAACA
GGCGAGGAAAAGTAGTCCCTTCTCGGCGATTCTGCGGAGGGATCTCCGTGGGGCGGTGAACGCCGATGAT
TATATAAGGACGCGCCGGGTGTGGCACAGCTAGTTCCGTCGCAGCCGGGATTTGGGTCGCGGTTCTTGTT
TGTGGATCGCTGTGATCGTCACTTGGTGAGTAGCGGGCTGCTGGGCTGGCCGGGGCTTTCGTGGCCGCCG
GGCCGCTCGGTGGGACGGAAGCGTGTGGAGAGACCGCCAAGGGCTGTAGTCTGGGTCCGCGAGCAAGGTT
GCCCTGAACTGGGGGTTGGGGGGAGCGCAGCAAAATGGCGGCTGTTCCCGAGTCTTGAATGGAAGACGCT
TGTGAGGCGGGCTGTGAGGTCGTTGAAACAAGGTGGGGGGCATGGTGGGCGGCAAGAACCCAAGGTCTTG
AGCCCTTCGCTAATGCGGGAAAGCTCTTATTCGGGTGAGATGGGCTGGGCACCATCTGGGGACCCTGACG
TGAAGTTTGTCACTGACTGGAGAACTCGGTTTGTCGTCTGTTGCGGGGGCGGCAGTTATGGCGGTGCCGT
TGGGCAGTGCACCCGTACCTTTGGGAGCGCGCGCCCTCGTCGTGTCGTGACGTCACCCGTTCTGTTGGCT
TATAATGCAGGGTGGGGCCACCTGCCGGTAGGTGTGCGGTAGGCTTTTCTCCGTCGCAGGACGCAGGGTT
CGGGCCTAGGGTAGGCTCTCCTGAATCGACAGGCGCCGGACCTCTGGTGAGGGGAGGGATAAGTGAGGCG
TCAGTTTCTTTGGTCGGTTTTATGTACCTATCTTCTTAAGTAGCTGAAGCTCCGGTTTTGAACTATGCGC
TCGGGGTTGGCGAGTGTGTTTTGTGAAGTTTTTTAGGCACCTTTTGAAATGTAATCATTTGGGTCAATAT
GTAATTTTCAGTGTTAGACTTGTAAATTGTCCGCTAAATTCTGGCCGTTTTTGGCTTTTTTGTTAGACAA
CATGGGTAAAAAGCCTGAACTCACCGCGACGTCTGTCGAGAAGTTTCTGATCGAAAAGTTCGACAGCGTC
TCCGACCTGATGCAGCTCTCGGAGGGCGAAGAATCTCGTGCTTTCAGCTTCGATGTAGGAGGGCGTGGAT
ATGTCCTGCGGGTAAATAGCTGCGCCGATGGTTTCTACAAAGATCGTTATGTTTATCGGCACTTTGCATC
CGCCGCGCTCCCGATTCCGGAAGTGCTTGACATTGGGGAGTTCAGCGAGAGCCTGACCTATTGCATCTCC
CGCCGTGCACAGGGTGTCACGTTGCAAGACCTGCCTGAAACCGAACTGCCCGCTGTTCTGCAGCCGGTCG
CGGAGGCAATGGATGCCATCGCTGCCGCCGATCTTAGCCAGACGAGCGGGTTCGGCCCATTCGGACCGCA
AGGAATCGGTCAATACACTACATGGCGTGATTTCATATGCGCGATTGCTGATCCCCATGTGTATCACTGG
CAAACTGTGATGGACGACACCGTCAGTGCGTCCGTCGCGCAGGCTCTCGATGAGCTGATGCTTTGGGCCG
AGGACTGCCCCGAAGTCCGGCACCTCGTGCACGCGGATTTCGGCTCCAACAATGTCCTGACGGACAATGG
CCGCATAACAGCGGTCATTGACTGGAGCGAGGCGATGTTCGGGGATTCCCAATACGAGGTCGCCAACATC
TTCTTCTGGAGGCCGTGGTTGGCTTGTATGGAGCAGCAGACGCGCTACTTCGAGCGGAGGCATCCGGAGC
TTGCAGGATCGCCCCGGCTCCGGGCGTATATGCTCCGCATTGGTCTTGACCAACTCTATCAGAGCTTGGT
TGACGGCAATTTCGATGATGCAGCTTGGGCGCAGGGTCGATGCGACGCAATCGTCCGATCCGGAGCCGGG
ACTGTCGGGCGTACACAAATCGCCCGCAGAAGCGCCGCCGTCTGGACCGATGGCTGTGTAGAAGTACTCG
CCGATAGTGGAAACCGACGCCCCAGCACTCGTCCGAGGGCAAAGGAATAAGCTAGTATGTAAGCCTAGTC
TTAGATAATAAAATCGCTATCCATCGAAGATGGATGTGTGTTGGTTTTTTGTGTGTGTAACGCTAGGCGC
GCCTGGTGTACCGAGAACGATCCTCTCAGTGCGAGTCTCGACGATCCATATCGTTGCTTGGCAGTCAGCC
AGTCGGAATCCAGCTTGGGACCCAGGAAGTCCAATCGTCAGATATTGTACTCAAGCCTGGTCACGGCAGC
GTACCGATCTGTTTAAACCTAGATATTGATAGTCTGATCGGTCAACGTATAATCGAGTCCTAGCTTTTGC
AAACATCTATCAAGAGACAGGATCAGCAGGAGGCTTTCGCATGAGTATTCAACATTTCCGTGTCGCCCTT
ATTCCCTTTTTTGCGGCATTTTGCCTTCCTGTTTTTGCTCACCCAGAAACGCTGGTGAAAGTAAAAGATG
CTGAAGATCAGTTGGGTGCGCGAGTGGGTTACATCGAACTGGATCTCAACAGCGGTAAGATCCTTGAGAG
TTTTCGCCCCGAAGAACGCTTTCCAATGATGAGCACTTTTAAAGTTCTGCTATGTGGCGCGGTATTATCC
CGTATTGACGCCGGGCAAGAGCAACTCGGTCGCCGCATACACTATTCTCAGAATGACTTGGTTGAGTATT
CACCAGTCACAGAAAAGCATCTTACGGATGGCATGACAGTAAGAGAATTATGCAGTGCTGCCATAACCAT
GAGTGATAACACTGCGGCCAACTTACTTCTGACAACGATTGGAGGACCGAAGGAGCTAACCGCTTTTTTG
CACAACATGGGGGATCATGTAACTCGCCTTGATCGTTGGGAACCGGAGCTGAATGAAGCCATACCAAACG
ACGAGCGTGACACCACGATGCCTGTAGCAATGGCAACAACCTTGCGTAAACTATTAACTGGCGAACTACT
TACTCTAGCTTCCCGGCAACAGTTGATAGACTGGATGGAGGCGGATAAAGTTGCAGGACCACTTCTGCGC
TCGGCCCTTCCGGCTGGCTGGTTTATTGCTGATAAATCTGGAGCCGGTGAGCGTGGGTCTCGCGGTATCA
TTGCAGCACTGGGGCCAGATGGTAAGCCCTCCCGTATCGTAGTTATCTACACGACGGGGAGTCAGGCAAC
TATGGATGAACGAAATAGACAGATCGCTGAGATAGGTGCCTCACTGATTAAGCATTGGTAACCGATTCTA
GGTGCATTGGCGCAGAAAAAAATGCCTGATGCGACGCTGCGCGTCTTATACTCCCACATATGCCAGATTC
AGCAACGGATACGGCTTCCCCAACTTGCCCACTTCCATACGTGTCCTCCTTACCAGAAATTTATCCTTAA
GATCGTTTAAACTCGACTCTGGCTCTATCGAATCTCCGTCGTTTCGAGCTTACGCGAACAGCCGTGGCGC
TCATTTGCTCGTCGGGCATCGAATCTCGTCAGCTATCGTCAGCTTACCTTTTTGGCAGCGATCGCGGCTC
CCGACATCTTGGACCATTAGCTCCACAGGTATCTTCTTCCCTCTAGTGGTCATAACAGCAGCTTCAGCTA
CCTCTCAATTCAAAAAACCCCTCAAGACCCGTTTAGAGGCCCCAAGGGGTTATGCTATCAATCGTTGCGT
TACACACACAAAAAACCAACACACATCCATCTTCGATGGATAGCGATTTTATTATCTAACTGCTGATCGA
GTGTAGCCAGATCTAGTAATCAATTACGGGGTCATTAGTTCATAGCCCATATATGGAGTTCCGCGTTACA
TAACTTACGGTAAATGGCCCGCCTGGCTGACCGCCCAACGACCCCCGCCCATTGACGTCAATAATGACGT
ATGTTCCCATAGTAACGCCAATAGGGACTTTCCATTGACGTCAATGGGTGGAGTATTTACGGTAAACTGC
CCACTTGGCAGTACATCAAGTGTATCATATGCCAAGTACGCCCCCTATTGACGTCAATGACGGTAAATGG
CCCGCCTGGCATTATGCCCAGTACATGACCTTATGGGACTTTCCTACTTGGCAGTACATCTACGTATTAG
TCATCGCTATTACCATGCTGATGCGGTTTTGGCAGTACATCAATGGGCGTGGATAGCGGTTTGACTCACG
GGGATTTCCAAGTCTCCACCCCATTGACGTCAATGGGAGTTTGTTTTGGCACCAAAATCAACGGGACTTT
CCAAAATGTCGTAACAACTCCGCCCCATTGACGCAAATGGGCGGTAGGCGTGTACGGTGGGAGGTCTATA
TAAGCAGAGCTGGTTTAGTGAACCGTCAGATCAGATCTTTGTCGATCCTACCATCCACTCGACACACCCG
CCAGCGGCCGC
Features (pLannotate 1.2.2; 18 found; start..end, strand, type, name):
    481..602     -  polyA_signal   SV40 poly(A) signal: SV40 polyadenylation signal
    625..694     -  CDS            large T antigen (fragment): large T antigen from SV40 (simian virus 40)
    717..763     +  terminator     T7 terminator: transcription terminator for bacteriophage T7 RNA polymerase
    793..929     +  terminator     rrnG terminator: transcription terminator from the E. coli ribosomal RNA rrnG operon (Albrechtsen et al., 1991)
    974..1045    +  misc_feature   3' β-globin insulator: insulator downstream of the human β-globin locus (Farrell et al., 2002)
   1271..1859    -  rep_origin     ori: high-copy-number ColE1/pMB1/pBR322/pUC origin of replication
   2031..2095    -  CDS            bla(M) (fragment): β-lactamase lacking the signal sequence; bla(M); allows cytosolic expression of β-lactamase
   2359..3568    +  promoter       UbC promoter: human ubiquitin C promoter
   3578..4599    +  CDS            HygR (fragment): hygromycin B phosphotransferase confers resistance to hygromycin
   4627..4675    +  polyA_signal   poly(A) signal: synthetic polyadenylation signal
   4941..5801    +  CDS            AmpR: β-lactamase; bla; confers resistance to ampicillin, carbenicillin, and related antibiotics
   5814..5950    +  terminator     rrnG terminator: transcription terminator from the E. coli ribosomal RNA rrnG operon (Albrechtsen et al., 1991)
   6095..6166    +  misc_feature   5' β-globin insulator: insulator upstream of the human β-globin locus (Farrell et al., 2002)
   6171..6217    -  terminator     T7 terminator: transcription terminator for bacteriophage T7 RNA polymerase
   6235..6283    -  polyA_signal   poly(A) signal: synthetic polyadenylation signal
   6364..6667    +  enhancer       CMV enhancer: human cytomegalovirus immediate early enhancer
   6740..6757    -  promoter       CMV promoter (fragment): human cytomegalovirus (CMV) immediate early promoter
   6820..6871    +  promoter       CMVd2 promoter: truncated human cytomegalovirus (CMV) immediate early promoter that yields moderately reduced expression relative to the full-length promoter
