[The description below was written by a language model from this plasmid's Addgene catalogue record and pLannotate feature annotations shown in this document.]
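Description:
pGBW-m4134305 is a mammalian expression plasmid built on the pTwist_CMV_Hygro_6 backbone to express wild-type SARS-CoV-2 nsp9, one of the non-structural proteins released from the viral ORF1ab polyprotein. It is maintained in E. coli as a high-copy plasmid through a ColE1/pUC-type origin and selected with ampicillin via a full-length β-lactamase (AmpR) gene. For selection in mammalian cells it carries a separate cassette in which the human ubiquitin C promoter drives hygromycin B phosphotransferase, followed by a synthetic polyadenylation signal.

The catalogue entry lists a 338 bp nsp9 insert under the CMV promoter, with a TEV-cleavable S-tag supplied by the backbone at the C terminus. This arrangement allows affinity capture or detection of the protein and later removal of the tag by TEV protease. The generated feature table does not annotate the nsp9 coding sequence or the tag. It does show the CMV enhancer and CMV promoter elements (a short promoter fragment plus a hit to the truncated CMVd2 form) near the end of the 6,941 nt circular record and an SV40 poly(A) signal near its start, so the unannotated interval spanning the sequence origin is presumably where the open reading frame lies. The SV40 poly(A) signal is annotated on the opposite strand to the CMV elements, so its role in terminating the nsp9 transcript cannot be confirmed from the table.

Human β-globin 5' and 3' insulator elements, together with T7 and rrnG terminators and an additional synthetic poly(A) signal, flank the cassettes and probably limit transcriptional read-through between the plasmid's units. The record supports use for transient expression of tagged nsp9 in mammalian cells or for hygromycin selection of stable expressors.
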