Addgene plasmid #152529: pGBW-m4134305
Purpose: Mammalian expression plasmid for SARS-CoV-2 nsp9
Depositing lab: Ginkgo Bioworks & Benjie Chen. Depositing organization: Ginkgo Bioworks.
Backbone
  Vector backbone: pTwist_CMV_Hygro_6
  Backbone size w/o insert (bp): 6525
  Vector type: Mammalian Expression
  Selectable markers: Hygromycin
Growth in bacteria
  Bacterial resistance: Ampicillin, 100 μg/mL
  Growth temperature: 37°C
  Growth strain: DH5alpha
  Copy number: High Copy
Gene/Insert
  Gene/Insert name: SARS-CoV-2 nsp9
  Species: Severe acute respiratory syndrome coronavirus 2
  Insert size (bp): 338
  Mutation: wt
  Entrez Gene: ORF1ab (a.k.a. GU280_gp01)
  Promoter: CMV
  Tag / fusion protein: Cleavable TEV;S-tag (C terminal on backbone)
  Cloning method: Unknown
Resource information
  A portion of this plasmid was derived from a plasmid made by: GinkgoBioworks
Depositor comments: NCBI reference sequence: YP_009725305.1
How to cite: pGBW-m4134305 was a gift from Ginkgo Bioworks & Benjie Chen (Addgene plasmid # 152529 ; http://n2t.net/addgene:152529 ; RRID:Addgene_152529)
